>Addgene plasmid #81363 | pDONR223_HRH4_p.S170L | addgene full sequence | sequence record 167777 | Addgene NGS Result
GGCAGTTCCCTACTCTCGCGTTAACGCTAGCATGGATGTTTTCCCAGTCACGACGTTGTAAAACGACGGC
CAGTCTTAAGCTCGGGCCCCAAATAATGATTTTATTTTGACTGATAGTGACCTGTTCGTTGCAACAAATT
GATGAGCAATGCTTTTTTATAATGCCAACTTTGTACAAAAAAGTTGGCACCATGCCAGATACTAATAGCA
CAATCAATTTATCACTAAGCACTCGTGTTACTTTAGCATTTTTTATGTCCTTAGTAGCTTTTGCTATAAT
GCTAGGAAATGCTTTGGTCATTTTAGCTTTTGTGGTGGACAAAAACCTTAGACATCGAAGTAGTTATTTT
TTTCTTAACTTGGCCATCTCTGACTTCTTTGTGGGTGTGATCTCCATTCCTTTGTACATCCCTCACACGC
TGTTCGAATGGGATTTTGGAAAGGAAATCTGTGTATTTTGGCTCACTACTGACTATCTGTTATGTACAGC
ATCTGTATATAACATTGTCCTCATCAGCTATGATCGATACCTGTCAGTCTCAAATGCTGTGTCTTATAGA
ACTCAACATACTGGGGTCTTGAAGATTGTTACTCTGATGGTGGCCGTTTGGGTGCTGGCCTTCTTAGTGA
ATGGGCCAATGATTCTAGTTTCAGAGTCTTGGAAGGATGAAGGTAGTGAATGTGAACCTGGATTTTTTTT
GGAATGGTACATCCTTGCCATCACATCATTCTTGGAATTCGTGATCCCAGTCATCTTAGTCGCTTATTTC
AACATGAATATTTATTGGAGCCTGTGGAAGCGTGATCATCTCAGTAGGTGCCAAAGCCATCCTGGACTGA
CTGCTGTCTCTTCCAACATCTGTGGACACTCATTCAGAGGTAGACTATCTTCAAGGAGATCTCTTTCTGC
ATCGACAGAAGTTCCTGCATCCTTTCATTCAGAGAGACAGAGGAGAAAGAGTAGTCTCATGTTTTCCTCA
AGAACCAAGATGAATAGCAATACAATTGCTTCCAAAATGGGTTCCTTCTCCCAATCAGATTCTGTAGCTC
TTCACCAAAGGGAACATGTTGAACTGCTTAGAGCCAGGAGATTAGCCAAGTCACTGGCCATTCTCTTAGG
GGTTTTTGCTGTTTGCTGGGCTCCATATTCTCTGTTCACAATTGTCCTTTCATTTTATTCCTCAGCAACA
GGTCCTAAATCAGTTTGGTATAGAATTGCATTTTGGCTTCAGTGGTTCAATTCCTTTGTCAATCCTCTTT
TGTATCCATTGTGTCACAAGCGCTTTCAAAAGGCTTTCTTGAAAATATTTTGTATAAAAAAGCAACCTCT
ACCATCACAACACAGTCGGTCAGTATCTTCTTGATTGCCAACTTTCTTGTACAAAGTTGGCATTATAAGA
AAGCATTGCTTATCAATTTGTTGCAACGAACAGGTCACTATCAGTCAAAATAAAATCATTATTTGCCATC
CAGCTGATATCCCCTATAGTGAGTCGTATTACATGGTCATAGCTGTTTCCTGGCAGCTCTGGCCCGTGTC
TCAAAATCTCTGATGTTACATTGCACAAGATAAAAATATATCATCATGCCTCCTCTAGACCAGCCAGGAC
AGAAATGCCTCGACTTCGCTGCTACCCAAGGTTGCCGGGTGACGCACACCGTGGAAACGGATGAAGGCAC
GAACCCAGTGGACATAAGCCTGTTCGGTTCGTAAGCTGTAATGCAAGTAGCGTATGCGCTCACGCAACTG
GTCCAGAACCTTGACCGAACGCAGCGGTGGTAACGGCGCAGTGGCGGTTTTCATGGCTTGTTATGACTGT
TTTTTTGGGGTACAGTCTATGCCTCGGGCATCCAAGCAGCAAGCGCGTTACGCCGTGGGTCGATGTTTGA
TGTTATGGAGCAGCAACGATGTTACGCAGCAGGGCAGTCGCCCTAAAACAAAGTTAAACATTATGAGGGA
AGCGGTGATCGCCGAAGTATCGACTCAACTATCAGAGGTAGTTGGCGTCATCGAGCGCCATCTCGAACCG
ACGTTGCTGGCCGTACATTTGTACGGCTCCGCAGTGGATGGCGGCCTGAAGCCACACAGTGATATTGATT
TGCTGGTTACGGTGACCGTAAGGCTTGATGAAACAACGCGGCGAGCTTTGATCAACGACCTTTTGGAAAC
TTCGGCTTCCCCTGGAGAGAGCGAGATTCTCCGCGCTGTAGAAGTCACCATTGTTGTGCACGACGACATC
ATTCCGTGGCGTTATCCAGCTAAGCGCGAACTGCAATTTGGAGAATGGCAGCGCAATGACATTCTTGCAG
GTATCTTCGAGCCAGCCACGATCGACATTGATCTGGCTATCTTGCTGACAAAAGCAAGAGAACATAGCGT
TGCCTTGGTAGGTCCAGCGGCGGAGGAACTCTTTGATCCGGTTCCTGAACAGGATCTATTTGAGGCGCTA
AATGAAACCTTAACGCTATGGAACTCGCCGCCCGACTGGGCTGGCGATGAGCGAAATGTAGTGCTTACGT
TGTCCCGCATTTGGTACAGCGCAGTAACCGGCAAAATCGCGCCGAAGGATGTCGCTGCCGACTGGGCAAT
GGAGCGCCTGCCGGCCCAGTATCAGCCCGTCATACTTGAAGCTAGACAGGCTTATCTTGGACAAGAAGAA
GATCGCTTGGCCTCGCGCGCAGATCAGTTGGAAGAATTTGTCCACTACGTGAAAGGCGAGATCACCAAGG
TAGTCGGCAAATAACCCTCGAGCCACCCATGACCAAAATCCCTTAACGTGAGTTACGCGTCGTTCCACTG
AGCGTCAGACCCCGTAGAAAAGATCAAAGGATCTTCTTGAGATCCTTTTTTTCTGCGCGTAATCTGCTGC
TTGCAAACAAAAAAACCACCGCTACCAGCGGTGGTTTGTTTGCCGGATCAAGAGCTACCAACTCTTTTTC
CGAAGGTAACTGGCTTCAGCAGAGCGCAGATACCAAATACTGTTCTTCTAGTGTAGCCGTAGTTAGGCCA
CCACTTCAAGAACTCTGTAGCACCGCCTACATACCTCGCTCTGCTAATCCTGTTACCAGTGGCTGCTGCC
AGTGGCGATAAGTCGTGTCTTACCGGGTTGGACTCAAGACGATAGTTACCGGATAAGGCGCAGCGGTCGG
GCTGAACGGGGGGTTCGTGCACACAGCCCAGCTTGGAGCGAACGACCTACACCGAACTGAGATACCTACA
GCGTGAGCTATGAGAAAGCGCCACGCTTCCCGAAGGGAGAAAGGCGGACAGGTATCCGGTAAGCGGCAGG
GTCGGAACAGGAGAGCGCACGAGGGAGCTTCCAGGGGGAAACGCCTGGTATCTTTATAGTCCTGTCGGGT
TTCGCCACCTCTGACTTGAGCGTCGATTTTTGTGATGCTCGTCAGGGGGGCGGAGCCTATGGAAAAACGC
CAGCAACGCGGCCTTTTTACGGTTCCTGGCCTTTTGCTGGCCTTTTGCTCACATGTTCTTTCCTGCGTTA
TCCCCTGATTCTGTGGATAACCGTATTACCGCCTTTGAGTGAGCTGATACCGCTCGCCGCAGCCGAACGA
CCGAGCGCAGCGAGTCAGTGAGCGAGGAAGCGGAAGAGCGCCCAATACGCAAACCGCCTCTCCCCGCGCG
TTGGCCGATTCATTAATGCAGCTGGCACGACAGGTTTCCCGACTGGAAAGCGGGCAGTGAGCGCAACGCA
ATTAATACGCGTACCGCTAGCCAGGAAGAGTTTGTAGAAACGCAAAAAGGCCATCCGTCAGGATGGCCTT
CTGCTTAGTTTGATGCCTGGCAGTTTATGGCGGGCGTCCTGCCCGCCACCCTCCGGGCCGTTGCTTCACA
ACGTTCAAATCCGCTCCCGGCGGATTTGTCCTACTCAGGAGAGCGTTCACCGACAAACAACAGATAAAAC
GAAAGGCCCAGTCTTCCGACTGAGCCTTTCGTTTTATTTGATGCCT
Features (pLannotate 1.2.2; 12 found; start..end, strand, type, name):
     38..74      -  CDS            lacZα (fragment): LacZα fragment of β-galactosidase; lacZ fragment
     91..186     +  protein_bind   attL3: mutant version of attL; recombination site for the Gateway® LR reaction LR Clonase™
    192..1361    +  CDS            HRH4: HRH4_HUMAN - Also known as GPCR105. Experimental evidence at protein level: Swiss-Prot protein existence level 1. The H4 subclass of histamine receptors could mediate the histamine signals in peripheral tissues. Displays a significant level of constitutive activity (spontaneous activity in the absence of agonist). From Homo sapiens (Human).
   1369..1464    -  protein_bind   attL3: mutant version of attL; recombination site for the Gateway® LR reaction LR Clonase™
   1483..1501    -  promoter       T7 promoter: promoter for bacteriophage T7 RNA polymerase
   1691..1714    +  promoter       Pc promoter (fragment): intI1 (promoter lies within the coding sequence); class 1 integron promoter
   1890..1946    +  CDS            GmR (fragment): gentamycin acetyltransferase; aacC1; confers resistance to gentamycin
   1953..2744    +  CDS            SmR: aminoglycoside adenylyltransferase (Murphy, 1985); aadA; confers resistance to spectinomycin and streptomycin
   2837..3425    +  rep_origin     ori: high-copy-number ColE1/pMB1/pBR322/pUC origin of replication
   3608..3700    +  CDS            lacI (fragment): lac repressor; lacI; The lac repressor binds to the lac operator to inhibit transcription in E. coli. This inhibition can be relieved by adding lactose or isopropyl-β-D-thiogalactopyranoside (IPTG).
   3755..3782    -  terminator     rrnB T2 terminator: transcription terminator T2 from the E. coli rrnB gene
   3914..3957    +  terminator     rrnB T1 terminator: Escherichia coli rrnB; transcription terminator T1 from the E. coli rrnB gene
