[The description below was written by a language model from this plasmid's Addgene catalogue record and pLannotate feature annotations shown in this document.]
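Description:
pDONR223_HRH4_p.S170L is a Gateway entry clone built on the Invitrogen pDONR223 backbone and carrying the human HRH4 open reading frame, which encodes the histamine H4 receptor, a G protein-coupled receptor noted for constitutive activity. The insert bears the missense substitution S170L relative to the reference transcript. It belongs to the Target Accelerator Plasmid Collection, a set of wild-type and variant ORF clones assembled for systematic functional testing of rare cancer-associated alleles. The plasmid is maintained in E. coli at high copy through a ColE1/pUC-type origin and is selected with spectinomycin via the aadA (SmR) aminoglycoside adenylyltransferase gene. This gene lies downstream of a class 1 integron Pc promoter fragment and a remnant of a gentamicin resistance gene.

In the annotated 3,966 nt sequence, the roughly 1.2 kb HRH4 coding sequence is flanked on each side by attL recombination sites. The annotation tool labels both as attL3 variants, in opposite orientations. These sites allow LR Clonase-mediated transfer of the ORF into any compatible Gateway destination vector. The clone is in the "closed" configuration, meaning a stop codon directly follows the insert, so it suits native or N-terminally tagged expression but not C-terminal fusions. No promoter is provided to express the gene in this vector. A T7 promoter sits just outside one attL site, pointing toward the insert in antisense orientation, and rrnB T1 and T2 terminators insulate the cassette from read-through transcription. Short lacZα and lacI fragments are backbone remnants with no functional role. The construct therefore serves as a shuttle and archival source of the variant ORF, not as an expression plasmid.
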