Addgene plasmid #81363: pDONR223_HRH4_p.S170L
Purpose: Gateway Donor vector containing HRH4 , part of the Target Accelerator Plasmid Collection.
Depositing lab: Jesse Boehm & William Hahn & David Root. Depositing organization: Broad Institute. Publication: Systematic Functional Interrogation of Rare Cancer Variants Identifies Oncogenic Alleles. Kim E, Ilic N, Shrestha Y, Zou L, Kamburov A, Zhu C, Yang X, Lubonja R, Tran N, Nguyen C, Lawrence MS, Piccioni F, Bagul M, Doench JG, Chouinard CR, Wu X, Hogstrom L, Natoli T, Tamayo P, Horn H, Corsello SM, Lage K, Root DE, Subramanian A, Golub TR, Getz G, Boehm JS, Hahn WC. Cancer Discov. 2016 Jul;6(7):714-26. doi: 10.1158/2159-8290.CD-16-0160. Epub 2016 May 4. PubMed 27147599.
Backbone
  Vector backbone: pDONR223
  Backbone manufacturer: Invitrogen
  Backbone size w/o insert (bp): 2790
  Vector type: Gateway Entry vector
Growth in bacteria
  Bacterial resistance: Spectinomycin, 50 μg/mL
  Growth temperature: 37°C
  Growth strain: DH5alpha
  Copy number: High Copy
Gene/Insert
  Gene/Insert name: HRH4
  Species: H. sapiens (human)
  Mutation: S170L
  GenBank ID: NM_021624.3
  Entrez Gene: HRH4 (a.k.a. AXOR35, BG26, GPCR105, GPRv53, H4, H4R, HH4R)
  Promoter: None
  Cloning method: Gateway Cloning
  Sequencing primers: 5′ M13pUC-fwd; 3′ M13-Rev
Terms and licenses: Academic/Nonprofit Terms; Industry Terms: Not Available to Industry
Depositor comments: Closed state: stop codon immediately follows insert
How to cite: pDONR223_HRH4_p.S170L was a gift from Jesse Boehm & William Hahn & David Root (Addgene plasmid # 81363 ; http://n2t.net/addgene:81363 ; RRID:Addgene_81363)
