>Addgene plasmid #81363 | pDONR223_HRH4_p.S170L | depositor partial sequence | sequence record 154682 | Insert sequence
ATGCCAGATACTAATAGCACAATCAATTTATCACTAAGCACTCGTGTTACTTTAGCATTTTTTATGTCCT
TAGTAGCTTTTGCTATAATGCTAGGAAATGCTTTGGTCATTTTAGCTTTTGTGGTGGACAAAAACCTTAG
ACATCGAAGTAGTTATTTTTTTCTTAACTTGGCCATCTCTGACTTCTTTGTGGGTGTGATCTCCATTCCT
TTGTACATCCCTCACACGCTGTTCGAATGGGATTTTGGAAAGGAAATCTGTGTATTTTGGCTCACTACTG
ACTATCTGTTATGTACAGCATCTGTATATAACATTGTCCTCATCAGCTATGATCGATACCTGTCAGTCTC
AAATGCTGTGTCTTATAGAACTCAACATACTGGGGTCTTGAAGATTGTTACTCTGATGGTGGCCGTTTGG
GTGCTGGCCTTCTTAGTGAATGGGCCAATGATTCTAGTTTCAGAGTCTTGGAAGGATGAAGGTAGTGAAT
GTGAACCTGGATTTTTTTTGGAATGGTACATCCTTGCCATCACATCATTCTTGGAATTCGTGATCCCAGT
CATCTTAGTCGCTTATTTCAACATGAATATTTATTGGAGCCTGTGGAAGCGTGATCATCTCAGTAGGTGC
CAAAGCCATCCTGGACTGACTGCTGTCTCTTCCAACATCTGTGGACACTCATTCAGAGGTAGACTATCTT
CAAGGAGATCTCTTTCTGCATCGACAGAAGTTCCTGCATCCTTTCATTCAGAGAGACAGAGGAGAAAGAG
TAGTCTCATGTTTTCCTCAAGAACCAAGATGAATAGCAATACAATTGCTTCCAAAATGGGTTCCTTCTCC
CAATCAGATTCTGTAGCTCTTCACCAAAGGGAACATGTTGAACTGCTTAGAGCCAGGAGATTAGCCAAGT
CACTGGCCATTCTCTTAGGGGTTTTTGCTGTTTGCTGGGCTCCATATTCTCTGTTCACAATTGTCCTTTC
ATTTTATTCCTCAGCAACAGGTCCTAAATCAGTTTGGTATAGAATTGCATTTTGGCTTCAGTGGTTCAAT
TCCTTTGTCAATCCTCTTTTGTATCCATTGTGTCACAAGCGCTTTCAAAAGGCTTTCTTGAAAATATTTT
GTATAAAAAAGCAACCTCTACCATCACAACACAGTCGGTCAGTATCTTCT
